Addgene plasmid #234090: pKEK3228
Purpose: CCP expression in diverse gram-negative bacteria, with pre-cloned Golden Gate Compatible (BsaI) restriction sites to facilitate promoter swapping.
Depositing lab: Karl Klose. Depositing organization: University of Texas at San Antonio. Publication: Mobilizable shuttle vectors with fluorescent markers functional across different species of bacteria. Armstrong ZR, Alonso J, Stanton V, Patel N, Zogaj X, Cocioba SS, Klose KE. Appl Environ Microbiol. 2025 May 12:e0004525. doi: 10.1128/aem.00045-25. PubMed 40353662.
Backbone
  Vector backbone: RSF1010-p15a-Kan
  Vector type: Bacterial Expression
Growth in bacteria
  Bacterial resistance: Kanamycin, 50 μg/mL
  Growth temperature: 37°C
  Growth strain: DH5alpha
  Copy number: Low Copy
Gene/Insert
  Gene/Insert name: aeBlue
  Species: Actinia equina
  Promoter: pJ23100-BsaI
  Cloning method: Golden Gate
Terms and licenses: Academic/Nonprofit Terms; Industry Terms: Not Available to Industry
Depositor comments: Universal primer overhangs for promoter swapping: Forward 5'- GGCTACGGTCTCGCGAC-3'; Reverse 5'- GGCTACGGTCTCGTAAT -3'
How to cite: pKEK3228 was a gift from Karl Klose (Addgene plasmid # 234090 ; http://n2t.net/addgene:234090 ; RRID:Addgene_234090)
