[The description below was written by a language model from this plasmid's Addgene catalogue record and pLannotate feature annotations shown in this document.]
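Description:
pKEK3228 is a low-copy, mobilizable bacterial expression shuttle vector of about 8.8 kb, built on an RSF1010-p15A-Kan backbone and intended for expressing a coloured chromoprotein marker in diverse Gram-negative bacteria. Broad-host-range replication comes from the RSF1010 oriV together with the plasmid-encoded RepA, RepB and RepC proteins that this origin requires, so the plasmid does not depend on host-specific replication factors. A separate p15A origin supports maintenance in E. coli cloning strains. The annotated mobB and mobC genes belong to the RSF1010 mobilization system, which allows the plasmid to be transferred by conjugation when a helper conjugative plasmid supplies the transfer machinery. Selection is by kanamycin through the aph(3')-Ia KanR gene.

The payload is aeBlue, a blue chromoprotein from the sea anemone Actinia equina. The automated annotation labels this roughly 690 bp coding sequence as AQ14, a related Actinia equina protein, rather than as aeBlue. According to the catalogue entry it is driven by the constitutive synthetic promoter J23100. The feature table detects only a partial match to the closely related J23119 promoter at that position, directly upstream of the coding sequence. The promoter is flanked by pre-cloned BsaI sites, so it can be swapped by Golden Gate assembly to tune or adapt expression for a particular host species. Short fragments annotated as lacI, IS1, lacZα and an RSF1030-type origin appear to be backbone remnants with no stated function. The plasmid is typically used as a visible marker for labelling and tracking bacteria across species.
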