Features (pLannotate 1.2.2; 15 found; start..end, strand, type, name):
    443..837     -  rep_origin     RSF1010 oriV: replication origin of the broad-host-range plasmid RSF1010; requires the RSF1010 RepA/B/C proteins for replication (Scholz et al., 1989)
    867..1148    -  CDS            mobC: MOBC_ECOLX - Protein predicted: Swiss-Prot protein existence level 4. This protein is essential to promote the specific transfer of the plasmid in the presence of conjugative plasmids. From Escherichia coli.
   1972..2382    +  CDS            mobB: MOBB2_ECOLX - Protein predicted: Swiss-Prot protein existence level 4. This protein is essential to promote the specific transfer of the plasmid in the presence of conjugative plasmids. From Escherichia coli.
   2382..3353    +  CDS            RSF1010 RepB: replication protein B of the broad-host-range plasmid RSF1010 (Scholz et al., 1989); repB
   3796..3870    +  ncRNA          Plasmid R1162: Accession: RF00043 - R1162-like plasmid antisense RNA
   3864..4703    +  CDS            RSF1010 RepA: replication protein A of the broad-host-range plasmid RSF1010 (Scholz et al., 1989); repA
   4690..5541    +  CDS            RSF1010 RepC (fragment): replication protein C of the broad-host-range plasmid RSF1010 (Scholz et al., 1989); repC
   5818..5965    -  CDS            lacI (fragment): lac repressor; lacI; The lac repressor binds to the lac operator to inhibit transcription in E. coli. This inhibition can be relieved by adding lactose or isopropyl-β-D-thiogalactopyranoside (IPTG).
   5970..6040    +  mobile_element IS1 (fragment): prokaryotic transposable element IS1
   6159..6214    -  rep_origin     RSF ori (fragment): Plasmids containing the RSF 1030 origin of replication can be propagated in E. coli cells that contain additional plasmids with compatible origins.
   6302..6847    -  rep_origin     p15A ori: Plasmids containing the medium-copy-number p15A origin of replication can be propagated in E. coli cells that contain a second plasmid with the ColE1 origin.
   6901..6921    -  CDS            lacZα (fragment): LacZα fragment of β-galactosidase; lacZ fragment
   6924..6948    +  promoter       J23119(SpeI) promoter (fragment): bacterial promoter (Registry of Standard Biological Parts BBa J23119) modified to end with an SpeI site
   6990..7682    +  CDS            AQ14: AQ14 is a basic (constitutively fluorescent) red fluorescent protein published in 2005, derived from Actinia equina.
   7957..8772    +  CDS            KanR: aminoglycoside phosphotransferase; aph(3')-Ia; confers resistance to kanamycin in bacteria or G418 (Geneticin®) in eukaryotes
>Addgene plasmid #234090 | pKEK3228 | addgene full sequence | sequence record 467993 | Addgene NGS Result
GCGAGCCTGTCAGACCAAGTTTACTCATATATACTTTAGATTGATTTCTGAAAGCGACCAGGTGCTCGGC
GTGGCAAGACTCGCAGCGAACCCGTAGAAAGCCATGCTCCAGCCGCCCGCATTGGAGAAATTCTTCAAAT
TCCCGTTGCACATAGCCCGGCAATTCCTTTCCCTGCTCTGCCATAAGCGCAGCGAATGCCGGGTAATACT
CGTCAACGATCTGATAGAGAAGGGTTTGCTCGGGTCGGTGGCTCTGGTAACGACCAGTATCCCGATCCCG
GCTGGCCGTCCTGGCCGCCACATGAGGCATGTTCCGCGTCCTTGCAATACTGTGTTTACATACAGTCTAT
CGCTTAGCGGAAAGTTCTTTTACCCTCAGCCGAAATGCCTGCCGTTGCTAGACATTGCCAGCCAGTGCCC
GTCACTCCCGTACTAACTGTCACGAACCCCTGCAATAACTGTCACGCCCCCCTGCAATAACTGTCACGAA
CCCCTGCAATAACTGTCACGCCCCCAAACCTGCAAACCCAGCAGGGGCGGGGGCTGGCGGGGTGTTGGAA
AAATCCATCCATGATTATCTAAGAATAATCCACTAGGCGCGGTTATCAGCGCCCTTGTGGGGCGCTGCTG
CCCTTGCCCAATATGCCCGGCCAGAGGCCGGATAGCTGGTCTATTCGCTGCGCTAGGCTACACACCGCCC
CACCGCTGCGCGGCAGGGGGAAAGGCGGGCAAAGCCCGCTAAACCCCACACCAAACCCCGCAGAAATACG
CTGGAGCGCTTTTAGCCGCTTTAGCGGCCTTTCCCCCTACCCGAAGGGTGGGGGCGCGTGTGCAGCCCCG
CAGGGCCTGTCTCGGTCGATCATTCAGCCCGGCTCATCCTTCTGGCGTGGCGGCAGACCGAACAAGGCGC
GGTCGTGGTCGCGTTCAAGGTACGCATCCATTGCCGCCATGAGCCGATCCTCCGGCCACTCGCTGCTGTT
CACCTTGGCCAAAATCATGGCCCCCACCAGCACCTTGCGCCTTGTTTCGTTCTTGCGCTCTTGCTGCTGT
TCCCTTGCCCGCACCCGCTGAATTTCGGCATTGATTCGCGCTCGTTGTTCTTCGAGCTTGGCCAGCCGAT
CCGCCGCCTTGTTGCTCCCCTTAACCATCTTGACACCCCATTGTTAATGTGCTGTCTCGTAGGCTATCAT
GGAGCCGAAAAGCAAAAGCAACAGCGAGGCAGCATGGCGATTTATCACCTTACGGCGAAAACCGGCAGCA
GGTCGGGCGGCCAATCGGCCAGGGCCAAGGCCGACTACATCCAGCGCGAAGGCAAGTATGCCCGCGACAT
GGATGAAGTCTTGCACGCCGAATCCGGGCACATGCCGGAGTTCGTCGAGCGGCCCGCCGACTACTGGGAT
GCTGCCGACCTGTATGAACGCGCCAATGGGCGGCTGTTCAAGGAGGTCGAATTTGCCCTGCCGGTCGAGC
TGACCCTCGACCAGCAGAAGGCGCTGGCGTCCGAGTTCGCCCAGCACCTGACCGGTGCCGAGCGCCTGCC
GTATACGCTGGCCATCCATGCCGGTGGCGGCGAGAACCCGCACTGCCACCTGATGATCTCCGAGCGGATC
AATGACGGCATCGAGCGGCCCGCCGCTCAGTGGTTCAAGCGGTACAACGGCAAGACCCCGGAGAAGGGCG
GGGCACAGAAGACCGAAGCGCTCAAGCCCAAGGCATGGCTTGAGCAGACCCGCGAGGCATGGGCCGACCA
TGCCAACCGGGCATTAGAGCGGGCTGGCCACGACGCCCGCATTGACCACAGAACACTTGAGGCGCAGGGC
ATCGAGCGCCTGCCCGGTGTTCACCTGGGGCCGAACGTGGTGGAGATGGAAGGCCGGGGCATCCGCACCG
ACCGGGCAGACGTGGCCCTGAACATCGACACCGCCAACGCCCAGATCATCGACTTACAGGAATACCGGGA
GGCAATAGACCATGAACGCAATCGACAGAGTGAAGAAATCCAGAGGCATCAACGAGTTAGCGGAGCAGAT
CGAACCGCTGGCCCAGAGCATGGCGACACTGGCCGACGAAGCCCGGCAGGTCATGAGCCAGACCCAGCAG
GCCAGCGAGGCGCAGGCGGCGGAGTGGCTGAAAGCCCAGCGCCAGACAGGGGCGGCATGGGTGGAGCTGG
CCAAAGAGTTGCGGGAGGTAGCCGCCGAGGTGAGCAGCGCCGCGCAGAGCGCCCGGAGCGCGTCGCGGGG
GTGGCACTGGAAGCTATGGCTAACCGTGATGCTGGCTTCCATGATGCCTACGGTGGTGCTGCTGATCGCA
TCGTTGCTCTTGCTCGACCTGACGCCACTGACAACCGAGGACGGCTCGATCTGGCTGCGCTTGGTGGCCC
GATGAAGAACGACAGGACTTTGCAGGCCATAGGCCGACAGCTCAAGGCCATGGGCTGTGAGCGCTTCGAT
ATCGGCGTCAGGGACGCCACCACCGGCCAGATGATGAACCGGGAATGGTCAGCCGCCGAAGTGCTCCAGA
ACACGCCATGGCTCAAGCGGATGAATGCCCAGGGCAATGACGTGTATATCAGGCCCGCCGAGCAGGAGCG
GCATGGTCTGGTGCTGGTGGACGACCTCAGCGAGTTTGACCTGGATGACATGAAAGCCGAGGGCCGGGAG
CCTGCCCTGGTAGTGGAAACCAGCCCGAAGAACTATCAGGCATGGGTCAAGGTGGCCGACGCCGCAGGCG
GTGAACTTCGGGGGCAGATTGCCCGGACGCTGGCCAGCGAGTACGACGCCGACCCGGCCAGCGCCGACAG
CCGCCACTATGGCCGCTTGGCGGGCTTCACCAACCGCAAGGACAAGCACACCACCCGCGCCGGTTATCAG
CCGTGGGTGCTGCTGCGTGAATCCAAGGGCAAGACCGCCACCGCTGGCCCGGCGCTGGTGCAGCAGGCTG
GCCAGCAGATCGAGCAGGCCCAGCGGCAGCAGGAGAAGGCCCGCAGGCTGGCCAGCCTCGAACTGCCCGA
GCGGCAGCTTAGCCGCCACCGGCGCACGGCGCTGGACGAGTACCGCAGCGAGATGGCCGGGCTGGTCAAG
CGCTTCGGTGATGACCTCAGCAAGTGCGACTTTATCGCCGCGCAGAAGCTGGCCAGCCGGGGCCGCAGTG
CCGAGGAAATCGGCAAGGCCATGGCCGAGGCCAGCCCAGCGCTGGCAGAGCGCAAGCCCGGCCACGAAGC
GGATTACATCGAGCGCACCGTCAGCAAGGTCATGGGTCTGCCCAGCGTCCAGCTTGCGCGGGCCGAGCTG
GCACGGGCACCGGCACCCCGCCAGCGAGGCATGGACAGGGGCGGGCCAGATTTCAGCATGTAGTGCTTGC
GTTGGTACTCACGCCTGTTATACTATGAGTACTCACGCACAGAAGGGGGTTTTATGGAATACGAAAAAAG
CGCTTCAGGGTCGGTCTACCTGATCAAAAGTGACAAGGGCTATTGGTTGCCCGGTGGCTTTGGTTATACG
TCAAACAAGGCCGAGGCTGGCCGCTTTTCAGTCGCTGATATGGCCAGCCTTAACCTTGACGGCTGCACCT
TGTCCTTGTTCCGCGAAGACAAGCCTTTCGGCCCCGGCAAGTTTCTCGGTGACTGATATGAAAGACCAAA
AGGACAAGCAGACCGGCGACCTGCTGGCCAGCCCTGACGCTGTACGCCAAGCGCGATATGCCGAGCGCAT
GAAGGCCAAAGGGATGCGTCAGCGCAAGTTCTGGCTGACCGACGACGAATACGAGGCGCTGCGCGAGTGC
CTGGAAGAACTCAGAGCGGCGCAGGGCGGGGGTAGTGACCCCGCCAGCGCCTAACCACCAACTGCCTGCA
AAGGAGGCAATCAATGGCTACCCATAAGCCTATCAATATTCTGGAGGCGTTCGCAGCAGCGCCGCCACCG
CTGGACTACGTTTTGCCCAACATGGTGGCCGGTACGGTCGGGGCGCTGGTGTCGCCCGGTGGTGCCGGTA
AATCCATGCTGGCCCTGCAACTGGCCGCACAGATTGCAGGCGGGCCGGATCTGCTGGAGGTGGGCGAACT
GCCCACCGGCCCGGTGATCTACCTGCCCGCCGAAGACCCGCCCACCGCCATTCATCACCGCCTGCACGCC
CTTGGGGCGCACCTCAGCGCCGAGGAACGGCAAGCCGTGGCTGACGGCCTGCTGATCCAGCCGCTGATCG
GCAGCCTGCCCAACATCATGGCCCCGGAGTGGTTCGACGGCCTCAAGCGCGCCGCCGAGGGCCGCCGCCT
GATGGTGCTGGACACGCTGCGCCGGTTCCACATCGAGGAAGAAAACGCCAGCGGCCCCATGGCCCAGGTC
ATCGGTCGCATGGAGGCCATCGCCGCCGATACCGGGTGCTCTATCGTGTTCCTGCACCATGCCAGCAAGG
GCGCGGCCATGATGGGCGCAGGCGACCAGCAGCAGGCCAGCCGGGGCAGCTCGGTACTGGTCGATAACAT
CCGCTGGCAGTCCTACCTGTCGAGCATGACCAGCGCCGAGGCCGAGGAATGGGGTGTGGACGACGACCAG
CGCCGGTTCTTCGTCCGCTTCGGTGTGAGCAAGGCCAACTATGGCGCACCGTTCGCTGATCGGTGGTTCA
GGCGGCATGACGGCGGGGTGCTCAAGCCCGCCGTGCTGGAGAGGCAGCGCAAGAGCAAGGGGGTGCCCCG
TGGTGAAGCCTAAGAACAAGCACAGCCTCAGCCACGTCCGGCACGACCCGGCGCACTGTCTGGCCCCCGG
CCTGTTCCGTGCCCTCAAGCGGGGCGAGCGCAAGCGCAGCAAGCTGGACGTGACGTATGACTACGGCGAC
GGCAAGCGGATCGAGTTCAGCGGCCCGGAGCCGCTGGGCGCTGATGATCTGCGCATCCTGCAAGGGCTGG
TGGCCATGGCTGGGCCTAATGGCCTAGTGCTTGGCCCGGAACCCAAGACCGAAGGCGGACGGCAGCTCCG
GCTGTTCCTGGAACCCAAGTGGGAGGCCGTCACCGCTGATGCCATGGTGGTCAAAGGTAGCTATCGGGCG
CTGGCAAAGGAAATCGGGGCAGAGGTCGATAGTGGTGGGGCGCTCAAGCACATACAGGACTGCATCGAGC
GCCTTTGGAAGGTATCCATCATCGCCCAGAATGGCCGCAAGCGGCAGGGGTTTCGGCTGCTGTCGGAGTA
CGCCAGCGACGAGGCGGACGGGCGCCTGTACGTGGCCCTGAACCCCTTGATCGCGCAGGCCGTCATGGGT
GGCGGCCAGCATGTGCGCATCAGCATGGACGAGGTGCGGGCGCTGGACAGCGAAACCGCCCGCCTGCTGC
ACCAGCGGCTGTGTGGCTGGATCGACCCCGGCAAAACCGGCAAGGCTTCCATAGATACCTTGTGCGGCTA
TGTCTGGCCGTCAGAGGCCAGTGGTTCGACCATGCGCAAGCGCCGCCAGCGGGTGCGCGAGGCGTTGCCG
GAGCTGGTCGCGCTGGGCTGGACGGTAACCGAGTTCGCGGCGGGCAAGTACGACATCACCCGGCCCAAGG
CGGCAGGCTGACCCCCCCCACTCTATTGTAAACAAGACATTTTTATCTTTTATATTCAATGGCTTATTTT
CCTGCTAATTGGTAATACCATGAAAAATACCATGCTCAGAAAAGGCTTAACAATATTTTGAAAAATTGCC
TACTGAGCGCTGCCGCACAGCTCCATAGGCCGCTTTCCTGGCTTTGCTTCCAGATGTATGCTCTTCTGCT
CCCGAACGCCAGCAAGACGTAGCCCAGCGCGTCGGCCAGCTTGCAATTCGCGCTAACTTACATTAATTGC
GTTGCGCTCACTGCCCGCTTTCCAGTCGGGAAACCTGTCGTGCCAGCTGCATTAATGAATCGGCCAACGC
GCGGGGAGAGGCGGTTTGCGTATTGGGCGCCAGGGTGGTTTTTCTTTTCACCAGTGAGACGGGCAACAGC
TGATTGCCCTTCACCTCCAAGCTGTCCCTCCTGTTCAGCTACTGACGGGGTGGTGCGTAACGGCAAAAGC
ACCGCCGGACATCAGCGCTAGCGGAGTGTATACTGGCTTACTATGTTGGCACTGATGAGGGTGTCAGTGA
AGTGCTTCATGTGGCAGGAGAAAAAAGGCTGCACCGGTGCGTCAGCAGAATATGTGATACAGGATATATT
CCGCTTCCTCGCTCACTGACTCGCTACGCTCGGTCGTTCGACTGCGGCGAGCGGAAATGGCTTACGAACG
GGGCGGAGATTTCCTGGAAGATGCCAGGAAGATACTTAACAGGGAAGTGAGAGGGCCGCGGCAAAGCCGT
TTTTCCATAGGCTCCGCCCCCCTGACAAGCATCACGAAATCTGACGCTCAAATCAGTGGTGGCGAAACCC
GACAGGACTATAAAGATACCAGGCGTTTCCCCCTGGCGGCTCCCTCGTGCGCTCTCCTGTTCCTGCCTTT
CGGTTTACCGGTGTCATTCCGCTGTTATGGCCGCGTTTGTCTCATTCCACGCCTGACACTCAGTTCCGGG
TAGGCAGTTCGCTCCAAGCTGGACTGTATGCACGAACCCCCCGTTCAGTCCGACCGCTGCGCCTTATCCG
GTAACTATCGTCTTGAGTCCAACCCGGAAAGACATGCAAAAGCACCACTGGCAGCAGCCACTGGTAATTG
ATTTAGAGGAGTTAGTCTTGAAGTCATGCGCCGGTTAAGGCTAAACTGAAAGGACAAGTTTTGGTGACTG
CGCTCCTCCAAGCCAGTTACCTCGGTTCAAAGAGTTGGTAGCTCAGAGAACCTTCGAAAAACCGCCCTGC
AAGGCGGTTTTTTCGTTTTCAGAGCAAGAGATTACGCGCAGACCAAAACGATCTCAAGAAGATCATCTTA
TTAATCAGATAAAATATTTCTAGAGTAGTCGACTGAGACCGTAAAACGACGGCCAGTGAATTCTTGACGG
CTAGCTCAGTCCTAGGTACAGTGCTAGCTTGGTCTCGATTAAAGAGGAGAAAGAGTCCCATGGCCAGCCT
AGTAAAGAAGGATATGTGCATCAAAATGACTATGGAGGGAACCGTTAATGGTCACCACTTCAAATGCGTA
GGCGAAGGTGAGGGTAAGCCATTTGAGGGTACTCAGGTCGAGAAGATCAGAATCACTGAGGGTGGACCTC
TCCCATTTGCTTACGACATTCTAGCTCCATGTTGTATGTATGGCTCAAAAACTTTCATCAAGCACGTAAG
TGGTATTCCCGATTATTTCAAAGAAAGCTTTCCAGAGGGCTTCACTTGGGAAAGGACTCAGATTTTTGAG
GACGGTGGTTATCTCACCATACATCAGGATACCTCTCTACAGGGCAACAATTTTATCTTCAAAGTAAATG
TGATCGGCGCTAATTTCCCCGCCAATGGGCCAGTTATGCAGAAAAAGACAGCTGGCTGGGAACCATGCGT
GGAGATGCTCTACCCCAGGGACGGAGTACTTTGCGGTCAGAGTCTAATGGCCTTAAAATGTACCGACGGG
AACCACCTAACTTCACACTTAAGAACTACCTACAGGAGCCGAAAGCCATCCAACGCTGTTAATATGCCAG
AATTTCATTTCGGGGACCATCGTATAGAAATTCTAAAGGCCGAACAAGGGAAGTTCTACGAACAATATGA
ATCAGCCGTGGCCAGGTACTGCGAGGCCGCACCTTCTAAGCTTGGCCACCATCACCATCACCATTAAGAG
CTCAAAAAAAAACCCCGCCCCTGACAGGGCGGGGTTTTTTTTGGTACCGTCATAGCTGTTTCCTGCTCCC
CAACGGCGTAGAGGATCGAGATCTTTTGGGTTGTCACTCATCGTATTTGGTTTATAATTTTAAGCTAATA
ACCTAATTATAACTAATTAATAGTTTTGTATCTTGAAAAAATAGCTATAAAACTTATTTAAATAACGAAG
ATTTTTGTGTATAAAATATTTATAACAAAAAAAGGAGACTAAACATATGAGCCATATTCAACGGGAAACG
TCTTGCTCGAGGCCGCGATTAAATTCCAACATGGATGCTGATTTATATGGGTATAAATGGGCTCGCGATA
ATGTCGGGCAATCAGGTGCGACAATCTATCGATTGTATGGGAAGCCCGATGCGCCAGAGTTGTTTCTGAA
ACATGGCAAAGGTAGCGTTGCCAATGATGTTACAGATGAGATGGTCAGACTAAACTGGCTGACGGAATTT
ATGCCTCTTCCGACCATCAAGCATTTTATCCGTACTCCTGATGATGCATGGTTACTCACCACTGCGATCC
CCGGGAAAACAGCATTCCAGGTATTAGAAGAATATCCTGATTCAGGTGAAAATATTGTTGATGCGCTGGC
AGTGTTCCTGCGCCGGTTGCATTCGATTCCTGTTTGTAATTGTCCTTTTAACAGCGATCGCGTATTTCGT
CTCGCTCAGGCGCAATCACGAATGAATAACGGTTTGGTTGATGCGAGTGATTTTGATGACGAGCGTAATG
GCTGGCCTGTTGAACAAGTCTGGAAAGAAATGCATAAGCTTTTGCCATTCTCACCGGATTCAGTCGTCAC
TCATGGTGATTTCTCACTTGATAACCTTATTTTTGACGAGGGGAAATTAATAGGTTGTATTGATGTTGGA
CGAGTCGGAATCGCAGACCGATACCAGGATCTTGCCATCCTATGGAACTGCCTCGGTGAGTTTTCTCCTT
CATTACAGAAACGGCTTTTTCAAAAATATGGTATTGATAATCCTGATATGAATAAATTGCAGTTTCATTT
GATGCTCGATGAGTTTTTCTAAGGATCCGGCTGCTAACAAAGC
